Addgene plasmid #25614: UBE2G1
Purpose: Bacterial expression for structure determination; may not be full ORF
Depositing lab: Cheryl Arrowsmith. Depositing organization: University of Toronto.
Backbone
  Vector backbone: pET28a-LIC
  Backbone manufacturer: SGC
  Backbone size w/o insert (bp): 7328
  Vector type: Bacterial Expression
Growth in bacteria
  Bacterial resistance: Kanamycin, 50 μg/mL
  Growth temperature: 37°C
  Growth strain: DH5alpha
  Copy number: Low Copy
Gene/Insert
  Gene/Insert name: UBE2G1 (alt names: PDB: 2AWF; ubiquitin-conjugating enzyme E2; E217K, UBC7, UBE2G)
  Species: H. sapiens (human)
  Insert size (bp): 459
  Entrez Gene: UBE2G1 (a.k.a. E217K, UBC7, UBE2G)
  Tag / fusion protein: His (N terminal on insert)
  Cloning method: Restriction Enzyme
  Sequencing primers: 5′ T7; 3′ T7-term
Terms and licenses: Academic/Nonprofit Terms; Industry Terms: Not Available to Industry
Depositor comments: PDB: 2AWF http://www.thesgc.org/structures/2AWF/
How to cite: UBE2G1 was a gift from Cheryl Arrowsmith (Addgene plasmid # 25614 ; http://n2t.net/addgene:25614 ; RRID:Addgene_25614)
