[The description below was written by a language model from this plasmid's Addgene catalogue record.]
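Description:
UBE2G1 is a bacterial expression plasmid built on pET28a-LIC, a ligation-independent-cloning derivative of the pET28a vector produced by a structural genomics group. The backbone is listed at 7328 bp without the insert. The plasmid confers kanamycin resistance, is recorded as low copy, and is maintained in a standard E. coli cloning strain. No feature table accompanies the record, so the promoter and other regulatory elements are not explicitly listed. However, the recommended sequencing primers (T7 forward and T7 terminator reverse) indicate that the insert lies between a T7 promoter and T7 terminator, as is typical of pET vectors. In that system, transcription depends on T7 RNA polymerase supplied by a suitable expression host.

The payload is a 459 bp fragment of human UBE2G1, also known as UBC7, UBE2G or E217K, which encodes a ubiquitin-conjugating (E2) enzyme. It is fused to an N-terminal His tag, which allows the recombinant protein to be purified by immobilised metal affinity chromatography. The record states that the insert may not be the full open reading frame. This fits constructs designed for structural work, where the boundaries are often trimmed to a well-behaved domain that crystallises readily. The cloning method is catalogued as restriction enzyme, although the backbone is designed for LIC.

The stated purpose is bacterial production of the protein for structure determination, and the depositor links the construct to a deposited Protein Data Bank structure of this enzyme. It would also be useful as a source of purified recombinant E2 for biochemical studies. Distribution is limited to academic and nonprofit users.
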