>Addgene plasmid #25614 | UBE2G1 | depositor partial sequence | sequence record 12018 | Author sequence
CTGCTACTGCGAAGACAGCTGGCAGAACTCAACAAAAATCCAGTGGAAGGCTTTTCTGCAGGTTTAATAG
ATGACAATGATCTCTACCGATGGGAAGTCCTTATTATTGGCCCTCCAGATACACTTTATGAAGGTGGTGT
TTTTAAGGCTCATCTTACTTTCCCAAAAGATTATCCCCTCCGACCTCCTAAAATGAAATTCATTACAGAA
ATCTGGCACCCAAATGTTGATAAAAATGGTGATGTGTGCATTTCTATTCTTCATGAGCCTGGGGAAGATA
AGTATGGTTATGAAAAGCCAGAGGAACGCTGGCTCCCTATCCACACTGTGGAAACCATCATGATTAGTGT
CATTTCTATGCTGGCAGACCCTAATGGAGACTCACCTGCTAATGTTGATGCTGCGAAAGAATGGAGGGAA
GATAGAAATGGAGAATTTAAAAGAAAAGTTGCCCGCTGT
