>Addgene plasmid #25614 | UBE2G1 | addgene partial sequence | sequence record 31601 | 25614 with T7
ATTTTGTTTAACTTTAAGAAGGAGATATACCATGGGCAGCAGCCATCATCATCATCATCACAGCAGCGGC
CTGGTTCCGCGTGGTAGTCTGCTACTGCGAAGACAGCTGGCAGAACTCAACAAAAATCCAGTGGAAGGCT
TTTCTGCAGGTTTAATAGATGACAATGATCTCTACCGATGGGAAGTCCTTATTATTGGCCCTCCAGATAC
ACTTTATGAAGGTGGTGTTTTTAAGGCTCATCTTACTTTCCCAAAAGATTATCCCCTCCGACCTCCTAAA
ATGAAATTCATTACAGAAATCTGGCACCCAAATGTTGATAAAAATGGTGATGTGTGCATTTCTATTCTTC
ATGAGCCTGGGGAAGATAAGTATGGTTATGAAAAGCCAGAGGAACGCTGGCTCCCTATCCACACTGTGGA
AACCATCATGATTAGTGTCATTTCTATGCTGGCAGACCCTAATGGAGACTCACCTGCTAATGTTGATGCT
GCGAAAGAATGGAGGGAAGATAGAAATGGAGAATTTAAAAGAAAAGTTGCCCGCTGTTGATGACGAAGCT
TGCGGCCGCACTCGAGCACCACCACCACCACCACTGAGATCCGGCTGCTAACAAAGCCCGAAAGGAAGCT
GAGTTGGCTGCTGCCACCGCTGAGCAATAACTAGCATAACCCCTTGGGGCCTCTAAACGGGTCTTGAGGG
GTTTTTTGCTGAAAGGAGGAACTATATCCGGATTGGCGAATGGN
[124 nt withheld, positions 745-868]
C
[42 nt withheld, positions 870-911]
